>Addgene plasmid #202169 | pL0_EF-NRT | addgene full sequence | sequence record 405681 | Addgene NGS Result
TTCAGGCCGCCATCCACTGCGGAGCCGTACAAATGTACGGCCAGCAACGTCGGTTCGAGATGGCGCTCGA
TGACGCCAACTACCTCTGATAGTTGAGTCGATACTTCGGCGATCACCGCTTCCCTCATGCGAAACGATCC
TCATCCTGTCTCTTGATCAGATATTGATCCCCTGCGCCATCAGATCCTTGGCGGCAAGAAAGCCATCCAG
TTTACTTTGCAGGGCTTCCCAACCTTACCAGAGGGCGCCCCAGCTGGCAATTCCGGTTCGCTTGCTAAGC
TTGCATGCCTGCAAGTCGACTCTAGAGGAGCGGTGATCACAGGCAGCAACGCTCTGTCATCGTTACAATC
AACATGCTACCCTCCGCGAGATCATCCGTGTTTCAAACCCGGCAGCTTAGTTGCCGTTCTTCCGAATAGC
ATCGGTAACATGAGCAAAGTCTGCCGCCTTACAACGGCTCTCCCGCTGACGCCGTCCCGGACTGATGGGC
TGCCTGTATCGAGTGGTGATTTTGTGCCGAGCTCATTACTCGCATCCATTCTCAGGCTGTCTCGTCTCGT
CTCAGGTCTCCGCTTAGTCTCCTGGTTGATTTTGTCCATTTCCCCCGACTATTTCCTTCAACATCTTATT
CTTAAAGTTACTTATTTTCTTTTCTACACTATAGCGTATCTATGAACTTGTGTAAGAGAGTTGCAACGGT
TGACTGTAGTGCTCAATTGACACAGCGACCGGAAATGCCCTTGTTAACTCTAAAAGGTGCTTATCCTATT
TAGGTCCCTGGATTTAAGGAGAACTTGGATTGATCCCCCCTCCCCCCACGGGTGCGGCACAGGTCAGCAG
ATCCTTGACGATTTTGAAGGACGACAGCATACTTGCGCAAATTTGCGAGATAGCCTTATTGCTGACCTAC
AGGTCTCCTTAAATGCGGTAATACCGCAAATAACCGCAAACAGCTTGTTTGCGGTGAATTTCAAAACTTG
TTTGCGCCTATTTGCGGTATTCATTGCCCTGCAGCTATATACTTAACATCTTTTTGTCACATCTATGTCC
AGAAATATATAATATTTACATGAAAGCTTTCTTCACTTTGTGTTGACGGTTGTATCTTAGTTTTAAAGTA
GTTTACTCCACGATGAGAGTGGAGAGAGTCCGCTCGAGACCACCAGGATACATAGATTACCACAACTCCG
AGCCCTTCCACCCACAGAATCAGGGGATAACGCAGGAAAGAACATGTGAGCAAAAGGCCAGCAAAAGGCC
AGGAACCGTAAAAAGGCCGCGTTGCTGGCGTTTTTCCATAGGCTCCGCCCCCCTGACGAGCATCACAAAA
ATCGACGCTCAAGTCAGAGGTGGCGAAACCCGACAGGACTATAAAGATACCAGGCGTTTCCCCCTGGAAG
CTCCCTCGTGCGCTCTCCTGTTCCGACCCTGCCGCTTACCGGATACCTGTCCGCCTTTCTCCCTTCGGGA
AGCGTGGCGCTTTCTCATAGCTCACGCTGTAGGTATCTCAGTTCGGTGTAGGTCGTTCGCTCCAAGCTGG
GCTGTGTGCACGAACCCCCCGTTCAGCCCGACCGCTGCGCCTTATCCGGTAACTATCGTCTTGAGTCCAA
CCCGGTAAGACACGACTTATCGCCACTGGCAGCAGCCACTGGTAACAGGATTAGCAGAGCGAGGTATGTA
GGCGGTGCTACAGAGTTCTTGAAGTGGTGGCCTAACTACGGCTACACTAGAAGAACAGTATTTGGTATCT
GCGCTCTGCTGAAGCCAGTTACCTTCGGAAAAAGAGTTGGTAGCTCTTGATCCGGCAAACAAACCACCGC
TGGTAGCGGTGGTTTTTTTGTTTGCAAGCAGCAGATTACGCGCAGAAAAAAAGGATCTCAAGAAGATCCT
TTGATCTTTTCTACGGGGTCTGACGCTCAGTGGAACGAAAACTCACGTTAAGGGATTTTGGTCATGCATT
CTAGGTGATTATTATTTGCCGACTACCTTGGTGATCTCGCCTTTCACGTAGTGGACAAATTCTTCCAACT
GATCTGCGCGCGAGGCCAAGCGATCTTCTTCTTGTCCAAGATAAGCCTGTCTAGCTTCAAGTATGACGGG
CTGATACTGGGCCGGCAGGCGCTCCATTGCCCAGTCGGCAGCGACATCCTTCGGCGCGATTTTGCCGGTT
ACTGCGCTGTACCAAATGCGGGACAACGTAAGCACTACATTTCGCTCATCGCCAGCCCAGTCGGGCGGCG
AGTTCCATAGCGTTAAGGTTTCATTTAGCGCCTCAAATAGATCCTGTTCAGGAACCGGATCAAAGAGTTC
CTCCGCCGCTGGACCTACCAAGGCAACGCTATGTTCTCTTGCTTTTGTCAGCAAGATAGCCAGATCAATG
TCGATCGTGGCTGGCTCGAAGATACCAGCAAGAATGTCATTGCGCTGCCATTCTCCAAATTGCAGTTCGC
GCTTAGCTGGATAACGCCACGGAATGATGTCGTCGTGCACAACAATGGTGACTTCTACAGCGCGGAGAAT
CTCACTCTCTCCAGGGGAAGCCGAAGTTTCCAAAAGGTCGTTGATCAAAGCTCGCCGCGTTGTTTCATCA
AGCCTTACGGTCACCGTAACCAGCAAATCAATATCACTGTGTGGC
Features (pLannotate 1.2.2; 4 found; start..end, strand, type, name):
    160..276     -  CDS            tnpA (fragment): TN5P_ECOLX - Also known as tnp. Experimental evidence at protein level: Swiss-Prot protein existence level 1. Mediates transposition of transposon Tn5 by a 'cut and paste' mechanism. First, the monomeric transposase binds the 19 bp inverted DNA repeats flanking the transposon. Then, dimerization of the DNA- bound transposase creates a synaptic DNA complex. After nicking of the first DNA strand, excision of the transposon proceeds through a series of intermediates. The transposase then mediates the insertion of the transposon at a new site by strand transfer. The activity of the wild- type tran
    277..309     -  misc_feature   MCS (fragment): pUC18/19 multiple cloning site
   1293..1881    -  rep_origin     ori: high-copy-number ColE1/pMB1/pBR322/pUC origin of replication
   1975..128     -  CDS            aadA (across the origin): S3AD_ECOLX - Experimental evidence at protein level: Swiss-Prot protein existence level 1. Mediates bacterial resistance to the antibiotics streptomycin and spectinomycin. From Escherichia coli.
