[The description below was written by a language model from this plasmid's Addgene catalogue record and pLannotate feature annotations shown in this document.]
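Description:
pL0_EF-NRT is a Level 0 part plasmid from the universal Loop assembly system, a hierarchical synthetic-biology cloning scheme in which basic DNA parts are stored individually and then combined into transcription units. It is built on the pL0R backbone and is a small plasmid of about 2.6 kb maintained in E. coli. Propagation relies on a high-copy ColE1/pUC-type origin of replication, and selection is by spectinomycin through the aadA aminoglycoside adenylyltransferase gene, which in the sequenced record spans the numbering origin of the circular map.

The payload is a 583 bp terminator region, unmutated, from gene 54101 (designated NRT) of the diatom Phaeodactylum tricornutum, placed into the backbone by Gibson cloning. The part is flanked by the E and F overhangs of the assembly standard. These define its position in the ordered assembly, so that on release it ligates after the upstream parts to complete a Level 1 construct. The plasmid has no promoter or coding sequence of its own for expression in the diatom; it simply supplies a 3' regulatory element for transgenes intended for P. tricornutum.

The automated feature table does not annotate the terminator insert or the overhang sites. It identifies only the origin, aadA, a short fragment of a pUC18/19-type multiple cloning site, and an adjacent short match to the Tn5 transposase coding sequence. The latter is a fragment only, most likely a backbone remnant rather than a functional gene.
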