Addgene plasmid #202169: pL0_EF-NRT
Purpose: Level 0 plasmid containing a terminator sequence from gene 54101 from Phaeodactylum tricornutum with EF overhangs used to build a level 1 construct.
Depositing lab: Christopher Dupont. Depositing organization: J. Craig Venter Institute (JCVI). Publication: Universal loop assembly: open, efficient and cross-kingdom DNA fabrication. Pollak B, Matute T, Nunez I, Cerda A, Lopez C, Vargas V, Kan A, Bielinski V, von Dassow P, Dupont CL, Federici F. Synth Biol (Oxf). 2020;5(1):ysaa001. doi: 10.1093/synbio/ysaa001. Epub 2020 Feb 5. PubMed 32161816.
Backbone
  Vector backbone: pL0R
  Vector type: Synthetic Biology
Growth in bacteria
  Bacterial resistance: Spectinomycin, 50 μg/mL
  Growth temperature: 37°C
  Growth strain: DH5alpha
  Copy number: High Copy
Gene/Insert
  Gene/Insert name: NRT terminator
  Species: Phaeodactylum tricornutum
  Insert size (bp): 583
  Mutation: None
  Cloning method: Gibson Cloning
How to cite: pL0_EF-NRT was a gift from Christopher Dupont (Addgene plasmid # 202169 ; http://n2t.net/addgene:202169 ; RRID:Addgene_202169)
